Addgene plasmid #153225: pAGM9037
Purpose: Template for PCR amplification of the constant part of guide RNAs
Depositing lab: Sylvestre Marillonnet. Depositing organization: Leibniz Institute of Plant Biochemistry (IPB). Publication: High-efficiency genome editing in plants mediated by a Cas9 gene containing multiple introns. Grutzner R, Martin P, Horn C, Mortensen S, Cram EJ, Lee-Parsons CWT, Stuttmann J, Marillonnet S. Plant Commun. 2020 Nov 23;2(2):100135. doi: 10.1016/j.xplc.2020.100135. eCollection 2021 Mar 8. PubMed 33898975.
Backbone
  Vector backbone: pAGM9121
  Backbone manufacturer: Marillonnet, IPB
  Backbone size w/o insert (bp): 2069
  Vector type: Synthetic Biology
Growth in bacteria
  Bacterial resistance: Spectinomycin, 50 μg/mL
  Growth temperature: 37°C
  Growth strain: DH5alpha ; DH10B
  Copy number: High Copy
Gene/Insert
  Gene/Insert name: guide RNA constant part, carotenoid marker
  Species: Synthetic
  Insert size (bp): 6158
  Cloning method: Restriction Enzyme; 5′ cloning site Unknown (unknown if destroyed)
Terms and licenses: Academic/Nonprofit Terms; Industry Terms: Not Available to Industry
Depositor comments: Please visit https://www.biorxiv.org/content/10.1101/2020.04.03.023036v1 for bioRxiv preprint.
How to cite: pAGM9037 was a gift from Sylvestre Marillonnet (Addgene plasmid # 153225 ; http://n2t.net/addgene:153225 ; RRID:Addgene_153225)
