[The description below was written by a language model from this plasmid's Addgene catalogue record and pLannotate feature annotations shown in this document.]
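Description:
pAGM9037 is a small, high-copy bacterial plasmid built on the pAGM9121 backbone, a synthetic-biology cloning vector from a plant modular cloning toolkit. It is maintained in standard E. coli cloning strains through a ColE1/pUC-type origin of replication and selected with spectinomycin via the aadA aminoglycoside adenylyltransferase gene, which appears to be driven by a bla (AmpR) promoter. The short integrase, gentamicin acetyltransferase and lacI fragments annotated around the marker and origin are most likely remnants of the sequences from which the backbone parts were derived, not functional genes.

The insert of roughly 6.2 kb combines two elements. The first is a carotenoid biosynthesis cassette comprising crtB, crtI and crtE from Pantoea ananatis, followed by E. coli dxs and idi, all in the same orientation with short spacers, consistent with an operon arrangement. CrtE, CrtB and CrtI convert farnesyl diphosphate through geranylgeranyl diphosphate and phytoene to lycopene. Dxs and Idi boost the supply of isoprenoid precursors. Together they should give colonies a visible pigmented phenotype, which serves as the "carotenoid marker" named in the record. No promoter for this cassette is annotated, so the record does not state how it is expressed. Immediately downstream lies the Streptococcus pyogenes Cas9 guide RNA scaffold, the invariant portion of a single guide RNA.

The stated purpose is to serve as a PCR template for amplifying this constant guide RNA region, presumably with primers that add the target-specific spacer, in the context of assembling Cas9 genome-editing constructs for plants. The sequenced record of about 8.4 kb is slightly larger than the sum of the listed backbone and insert sizes.
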