Features (pLannotate 1.2.2; 12 found; start..end, strand, type, name):
    244..1170    +  CDS            crtB: CRTB_PANAN - Experimental evidence at protein level: Swiss-Prot protein existence level 1. Involved in the biosynthesis of carotenoids. Catalyzes the condensation of two molecules of geranylgeranyl diphosphate (GGPP) to give prephytoene diphosphate (PPPP) and the subsequent rearrangement of the cyclopropylcarbinyl intermediate to yield the 15-cis-phytoene isomer. From Pantoea ananas (Erwinia uredovora).
   1196..2671    +  CDS            crtI: CRTI_PANAN - Experimental evidence at protein level: Swiss-Prot protein existence level 1. Converts 15-cis-phytoene into all-trans-lycopene via the intermediary of all-trans-phytofluene, all-trans-zeta-carotene and all- trans-neurosporene, by the introduction of four double bonds. From Pantoea ananas (Erwinia uredovora).
   2697..3602    +  CDS            crtE: CRTE_PANAN - Protein inferred from homology: Swiss-Prot protein existence level 3. Catalyzes the condensation of farnesyl diphosphate (FPP) and isopentenyl diphosphate (IPP) to yield geranylgeranyl diphosphate (GGPP) needed for biosynthesis of carotenoids and diterpenes. From Pantoea ananas (Erwinia uredovora).
   3628..5487    +  CDS            dxs: DXS_ECOLI - Also known as yajP. Experimental evidence at protein level: Swiss-Prot protein existence level 1. Catalyzes the acyloin condensation reaction between C atoms 2 and 3 of pyruvate and glyceraldehyde 3-phosphate to yield 1-deoxy-D- xylulose-5-phosphate (DXP). From Escherichia coli (strain K12).
   5513..6058    +  CDS            idi: IDI_ECOLI - Also known as ygfV. Experimental evidence at protein level: Swiss-Prot protein existence level 1. Catalyzes the 1,3-allylic rearrangement of the homoallylic substrate isopentenyl (IPP) to its highly electrophilic allylic isomer, dimethylallyl diphosphate (DMAPP). From Escherichia coli (strain K12).
   6076..6151    +  misc_RNA       gRNA scaffold: guide RNA scaffold for the Streptococcus pyogenes CRISPR/Cas9 system
   6284..6388    +  promoter       AmpR promoter: bla
   6379..6459    -  CDS            int (fragment): INT2_ECOLX - Protein inferred from homology: Swiss-Prot protein existence level 3. Putative integrase believed to be involved in the insertion of antibiotic resistance genes into plasmids and transposons. From Escherichia coli.
   6547..6603    +  CDS            GmR (fragment): gentamycin acetyltransferase; aacC1; confers resistance to gentamycin
   6610..7398    +  CDS            aadA: S3AD_ECOLX - Experimental evidence at protein level: Swiss-Prot protein existence level 1. Mediates bacterial resistance to the antibiotics streptomycin and spectinomycin. From Escherichia coli.
   7572..8160    +  rep_origin     ori: high-copy-number ColE1/pMB1/pBR322/pUC origin of replication
   8343..8392    +  CDS            lacI (fragment): lac repressor; lacI; The lac repressor binds to the lac operator to inhibit transcription in E. coli. This inhibition can be relieved by adding lactose or isopropyl-β-D-thiogalactopyranoside (IPTG).
>Addgene plasmid #153225 | pAGM9037 | addgene full sequence | sequence record 308835 | Addgene NGS Result
ATTGTGAGACGTGCCGGTACCGCACGGTCTGCCAATCCGACGGAGGTTTATGAATTTTCCACCTTTTCCA
CAAGCTCAACTAGTATTAACGATGTGGATTTAGCAAAAAAAACCTGTAACCCTAAATGTAAAATAACGGG
TAAGCCTGCCAACCATGTTATGGCAGATTAAGCGTCTTTTTGAAGGGCACCGCATCTTTCGCGTTGCCGT
AAATGTATCCGTTTAGCAATGAGGATTAGTGTAATGAATAATCCGTCGTTACTCAATCATGCGGTCGAAA
CGATGGCAGTTGGCTCGAAAAGTTTTGCGACAGCCTCAAAGTTATTTGATGCAAAAACCCGGCGCAGCGT
ACTGATGCTCTACGCCTGGTGCCGCCATTGTGACGATGTTATTGACGATCAGACGCTGGGCTTTCAGGCC
CGGCAGCCTGCCTTACAAACGCCCGAACAACGTCTGATGCAACTTGAGATGAAAACGCGCCAGGCCTATG
CAGGATCGCAGATGCACGAACCGGCGTTTGCGGCTTTTCAGGAAGTGGCTATGGCTCATGATATCGCCCC
GGCTTACGCGTTTGATCATCTGGAAGGCTTCGCCATGGATGTACGCGAAGCGCAATACAGCCAACTGGAT
GATACGCTGCGCTATTGCTATCACGTTGCAGGCGTTGTCGGCTTGATGATGGCGCAAATCATGGGCGTGC
GGGATAACGCCACGCTGGACCGCGCCTGTGACCTTGGGCTGGCATTTCAGTTGACCAATATTGCTCGCGA
TATTGTGGACGATGCGCATGCGGGCCGCTGTTATCTGCCGGCAAGCTGGCTGGAGCATGAAGGTCTGAAC
AAAGAGAATTATGCGGCACCTGAAAACCGTCAGGCGCTGAGCCGTATCGCCCGTCGTTTGGTGCAGGAAG
CAGAACCTTACTATTTGTCTGCCACAGCCGGCCTGGCAGGGTTGCCCCTGCGTTCCGCCTGGGCAATCGC
TACGGCGAAGCAGGTTTACCGGAAAATAGGTGTCAAAGTTGAACAGGCCGGTCAGCAAGCCTGGGATCAG
CGGCAGTCAACGACCACGCCCGAAAAATTAACGCTGCTGCTGGCCGCCTCTGGTCAGGCCCTTACTTCCC
GGATGCGGGCTCATCCTCCCCGCCCTGCGCATCTCTGGCAGCGCCCGCTCTAGGCTTACTAGAAGGAGGT
TATCAATGAAACCAACTACGGTAATTGGTGCAGGCTTCGGTGGCCTGGCACTGGCAATTCGTCTACAAGC
TGCGGGGATCCCCGTCTTACTGCTTGAACAACGTGATAAACCCGGCGGTCGGGCTTATGTCTACGAGGAT
CAGGGGTTTACCTTTGATGCAGGCCCGACGGTTATCACCGATCCCAGTGCCATTGAAGAACTGTTTGCAC
TGGCAGGAAAACAGTTAAAAGAGTATGTCGAACTGCTGCCGGTTACGCCGTTTTACCGCCTGTGTTGGGA
GTCAGGGAAGGTCTTTAATTACGATAACGATCAAACCCGGCTCGAAGCGCAGATTCAGCAGTTTAATCCC
CGCGATGTCGAAGGTTATCGTCAGTTTCTGGACTATTCACGCGCGGTGTTTAAAGAAGGCTATCTAAAGC
TCGGTACTGTCCCTTTTTTATCGTTCAGAGACATGCTTCGCGCCGCACCTCAACTGGCGAAACTGCAGGC
ATGGAGAAGCGTTTACAGTAAGGTTGCCAGTTACATCGAAGATGAACATCTGCGCCAGGCGTTTTCTTTC
CACTCGCTGTTGGTGGGCGGCAATCCCTTCGCCACCTCATCCATTTATACGTTGATACACGCGCTGGAGC
GTGAGTGGGGCGTCTGGTTTCCGCGTGGCGGCACCGGCGCATTAGTTCAGGGGATGATAAAGCTGTTTCA
GGATCTGGGTGGCGAAGTCGTGTTAAACGCCAGAGTCAGCCATATGGAAACGACAGGAAACAAGATTGAA
GCCGTGCATTTAGAGGACGGTCGCAGGTTCCTGACGCAAGCCGTCGCGTCAAATGCAGATGTGGTTCATA
CCTATCGCGACCTGTTAAGCCAGCACCCTGCCGCGGTTAAGCAGTCCAACAAACTGCAGACTAAGCGCAT
GAGTAACTCTCTGTTTGTGCTCTATTTTGGTTTGAATCACCATCATGATCAGCTCGCGCATCACACGGTT
TGTTTCGGCCCGCGTTACCGCGAGCTGATTGACGAAATTTTTAATCATGATGGCCTCGCAGAGGACTTCT
CACTTTATCTGCACGCGCCCTGTGTCACGGATTCGTCACTGGCGCCTGAAGGTTGCGGCAGTTACTATGT
GTTGGCGCCGGTGCCGCATTTAGGCACCGCGAACCTCGACTGGACGGTTGAGGGGCCAAAACTACGCGAC
CGTATTTTTGCGTACCTTGAGCAGCATTACATGCCTGGCTTACGGAGTCAGCTGGTCACGCACCGGATGT
TTACGCCGTTTGATTTTCGCGACCAGCTTAATGCCTATCATGGCTCAGCCTTTTCTGTGGAGCCCGTTCT
TACCCAGAGCGCCTGGTTTCGGCCGCATAACCGCGATAAAACCATTACTAATCTCTACCTGGTCGGCGCA
GGCACGCATCCCGGCGCAGGCATTCCTGGCGTCATCGGCTCGGCAAAAGCGACAGCAGGTTTGATGCTGG
AGGATCTGATATGAGCTTTTACTAAGGAGCCCTGAAATGACGGTCTGCGCAAAAAAACACGTTCATCTCA
CTCGCGATGCTGCGGAGCAGTTACTGGCTGATATTGATCGACGCCTTGATCAGTTATTGCCCGTGGAGGG
AGAACGGGATGTTGTGGGTGCCGCGATGCGTGAAGGTGCGCTGGCACCGGGAAAACGTATTCGCCCCATG
TTGCTGTTGCTGACCGCCCGCGATCTGGGTTGCGCTGTCAGCCATGACGGATTACTGGATTTGGCCTGTG
CGGTGGAAATGGTCCACGCGGCTTCGCTGATCCTTGACGATATGCCCTGCATGGACGATGCGAAGCTGCG
GCGCGGACGCCCTACCATTCATTCTCATTACGGAGAGCATGTGGCAATACTGGCGGCGGTTGCCTTGCTG
AGTAAAGCCTTTGGCGTAATTGCCGATGCAGATGGCCTCACGCCGCTGGCAAAAAATCGGGCGGTTTCTG
AACTGTCAAACGCCATCGGCATGCAAGGATTGGTTCAGGGTCAGTTCAAGGATCTGTCTGAAGGGGATAA
GCCGCGCAGCGCTGAAGCTATTTTGATGACGAATCACTTTAAAACCAGCACGCTGTTTTGTGCCTCCATG
CAGATGGCCTCGATTGTTGCGAATGCCTCCAGCGAAGCGCGTGATTGCCTGCATCGTTTTTCACTTGATC
TTGGTCAGGCATTTCAACTGCTGGACGATTTGACCGATGGCATGACCGACACCGGTAAGGATAGCAATCA
GGACGCCGGTAAATCGACGCTGGTCAATCTGTTAGGCCCGAGGGCGGTTGAAGAACGTCTGAGACAACAT
CTTCAGCTTGCCAGTGAGCATCTCTCTGCGGCCTGCCAACACGGGCACGCCACTCAACATTTTATTCAGG
CCTGGTTTGACAAAAAACTCGCTGCCGTCAGTTAAGCTTCAGAGAAGGATGTCTACAATGAGTTTTGATA
TTGCCAAATACCCGACCCTGGCACTGGTCGACTCCACCCAGGAGTTACGACTGTTGCCGAAAGAGAGTTT
ACCGAAACTCTGCGACGAACTGCGCCGCTATTTACTCGACAGCGTGAGCCGTTCCAGCGGGCACTTCGCC
TCCGGGCTGGGCACGGTCGAACTGACCGTGGCGCTGCACTATGTCTACAACACCCCGTTTGACCAATTGA
TTTGGGATGTGGGGCATCAGGCTTATCCGCATAAAATTTTGACCGGACGCCGCGACAAAATCGGCACCAT
CCGTCAGAAAGGCGGTCTGCACCCGTTCCCGTGGCGCGGCGAAAGCGAATATGACGTATTAAGCGTCGGG
CATTCATCAACCTCCATTAGTGCCGGAATTGGTATTGCGGTTGCTGCCGAAAAAGAAGGCAAAAATCGCC
GCACCGTCTGTGTCATTGGCGATGGCGCGATTACCGCAGGCATGGCGTTTGAAGCGATGAATCACGCGGG
CGATATCCGTCCTGATATGCTGGTGATTCTCAACGACAATGAAATGTCGATTTCCGAAAATGTCGGCGCG
CTCAACAACCATCTGGCACAGCTGCTTTCCGGTAAGCTTTACTCTTCACTGCGCGAAGGCGGGAAAAAAG
TTTTCTCTGGCGTGCCGCCAATTAAAGAGCTGCTCAAACGCACCGAAGAACATATTAAAGGCATGGTAGT
GCCTGGCACGTTGTTTGAAGAGCTGGGCTTTAACTACATCGGCCCGGTGGACGGTCACGATGTGCTGGGG
CTTATCACCACGCTAAAGAACATGCGCGACCTGAAAGGCCCGCAGTTCCTGCATATCATGACCAAAAAAG
GTCGTGGTTATGAACCGGCAGAAAAAGACCCGATCACTTTCCACGCCGTGCCTAAATTTGATCCCTCCAG
CGGTTGTTTGCCGAAAAGTAGCGGCGGTTTGCCGAGCTATTCAAAAATCTTTGGCGACTGGTTGTGCGAA
ACGGCAGCGAAAGACAACAAGCTGATGGCGATTACTCCGGCGATGCGTGAAGGTTCCGGCATGGTCGAGT
TTTCACGTAAATTCCCGGATCGCTACTTCGACGTGGCAATTGCCGAGCAACACGCGGTGACCTTTGCTGC
GGGTCTGGCGATTGGTGGGTACAAACCCATTGTCGCGATTTACTCCACTTTCCTGCAACGCGCCTATGAT
CAGGTGCTGCATGACGTGGCGATTCAAAAGCTTCCGGTCCTGTTCGCCATCGACCGCGCGGGCATTGTTG
GTGCTGACGGTCAAACCCATCAGGGTGCTTTTGATCTCTCTTACCTGCGCTGCATACCGGAAATGGTCAT
TATGACCCCGAGCGATGAAAACGAATGTCGCCAGATGCTCTATACCGGCTATCACTATAACGATGGCCCG
TCAGCGGTGCGCTACCCGCGTGGCAACGCGGTCGGCGTGGAACTGACGCCGCTGGAAAAACTACCAATTG
GCAAAGGCATTGTGAAGCGTCGTGGCGAGAAACTGGCGATCCTTAACTTTGGTACGCTGATGCCAGAAGC
GGCGAAAGTCGCCGAATCGCTGAACGCCACGCTGGTCGATATGCGTTTTGTGAAACCGCTTGATGAAGCG
TTAATTCTGGAAATGGCCGCCAGCCATGAAGCGCTGGTCACCGTAGAAGAAAACGCCATTATGGGCGGCG
CAGGCAGCGGCGTGAACGAAGTGCTGATGGCCCATCGTAAACCAGTACCCGTGCTGAACATTGGCCTGCC
GGACTTCTTTATTCCGCAAGGAACTCAGGAAGAAATGCGCGCCGAACTCGGCCTCGATGCCGCTGGTATG
GAAGCCAAAATCAAGGCCTGGCTGGCATAAGCTTTGTGTGAGGAGAATGAAAATGCAAACGGAACACGTC
ATTTTATTGAATGCACAGGGAGTTCCCACGGGTACGCTGGAAAAGTATGCCGCACACACGGCAGACACCC
GCTTACATCTCGCGTTCTCCAGTTGGCTGTTTAATGCCAAAGGACAATTATTAGTTACCCGCCGCGCACT
GAGCAAAAAAGCATGGCCTGGCGTGTGGACTAACTCGGTTTGTGGGCACCCACAACTGGGAGAAAGCAAC
GAGGACGCAGTGATCCGCCGTTGCCGTTATGAGCTTGGCGTGGAAATTACGCCTCCTGAATCTATCTATC
CTGACTTTCGCTACCGCGCCACCGATCCGAGTGGCATTGTGGAAAATGAAGTGTGTCCGGTATTTGCCGC
ACGCACCACTAGTGCGTTACAGATCAATGATGATGAAGTGATGGATTATCAATGGTGTGATTTAGCAGAT
GTATTACACGGTATTGATGCCACGCCGTGGGCGTTCAGTCCGTGGATGGTGATGCAGGCGACAAATCGCG
AAGCCAGAAAACGATTATCTGCATTTACCCAGCTTAAATAAGCTTGAGCGTCTCAGTTTTAGAGCTAGAA
ATAGCAAGTTAAAATAAGGCTAGTCCGTTATCAACTTGAAAAAGTGGCACCGAGTCGGTGCTTTTTTTCG
CTTGAGACCACGAAGTGGCTCTTCAGTGGACGAAAGGGCCTCGTGATACGCCTATTTTTATAGGTTAATG
TCATGATAATAATGGTTTCTTAGACGTCAGGTGGCACTTTTCGGGGAAATGTGCGCGGAACCCCTATTTG
TTTATTTTTCTAAATACATTCAAATATGTATCCGCTCATGAGACAATAACCCTGATAAATGCTTCAATAA
TATTGAAAAAGGAAGAGTATGCGCTCACGCAACTGGTCCAGAACCTTGACCGAACGCAGCGGTGGTAACG
GCGCAGTGGCGGTTTTCATGGCTTGTTATGACTGTTTTTTTTTGGGGTACAGTCTATGCCTCGGGCATCC
AAGCAGCAAGCGCGTTACGCCGTGGGTCGATGTTTGATGTTATGGAGCAGCAACGATGTTACGCAGCAGG
GCAGTCGCCCTAAAACAAAGTTAAACATCATGAGGGAAGCGGTGATCGCCGAAGTATCGACTCAACTATC
AGAGGTAGTTGGCGTCATCGAGCGCCATCTCGAACCGACGTTGCTGGCCGTACATTTGTACGGCTCCGCA
GTGGATGGCGGCCTGAAGCCACACAGCGATATTGATTTGCTGGTTACGGTGACCGTAAGGCTTGATGAAA
CAACGCGGCGAGCTTTGATCAACGACCTTTTGGAAACTTCGGCTTCCCCTGGAGAGAGCGAGATTCTCCG
CGCTGTAGAAGTCACCATTGTTGTGCACGACGACATCATTCCGTGGCGTTATCCAGCTAAGCGCGAACTG
CAATTTGGAGAATGGCAGCGCAATGACATTCTTGCAGGTATCTTCGAGCCAGCCACGATCGACATTGATC
TGGCTATCTTGCTGACAAAAGCAAGAGAACATAGCGTTGCCTTGGTAGGTCCAGCGGCGGAGGAACTCTT
TGATCCGGTTCCTGAACAGGATCTATTTGAGGCGCTAAATGAAACCTTAACGCTATGGAACTCGCCGCCC
GACTGGGCTGGCGATGAGCGAAATGTAGTGCTTACGTTGTCCCGCATTTGGTACAGCGCAGTAACCGGCA
AAATCGCGCCGAAGGATGTCGCTGCCGACTGGGCAATGGAGCGCCTGCCGGCCCAGTATCAGCCCGTCAT
ACTTGAAGCTAGACAGGCTTATCTTGGACAAGAAGAAGATCGCTTGGCCTCGCGCGCAGATCAGTTGGAA
GAATTTGTCCATTACGTAAAAGGCGAGATCACCAAGGTAGTCGGCAAATAACTGTCAGACCAAGTTTACT
CATATATACTTTAGATTGATTTAAAACTTCATTTTTAATTTAAAAGGATCTAGGTGAAGATCCTTTTTGA
TAATCTCATGACCAAAATCCCTTAACGTGAGTTTTCGTTCCACTGAGCGTCAGACCCCGTAGAAAAGATC
AAAGGATCTTCTTGAGATCCTTTTTTTCTGCGCGTAATCTGCTGCTTGCAAACAAAAAAACCACCGCTAC
CAGCGGTGGTTTGTTTGCCGGATCAAGAGCTACCAACTCTTTTTCCGAAGGTAACTGGCTTCAGCAGAGC
GCAGATACCAAATACTGTTCTTCTAGTGTAGCCGTAGTTAGGCCACCACTTCAAGAACTCTGTAGCACCG
CCTACATACCTCGCTCTGCTAATCCTGTTACCAGTGGCTGCTGCCAGTGGCGATAAGTCGTGTCTTACCG
GGTTGGACTCAAGACGATAGTTACCGGATAAGGCGCAGCGGTCGGGCTGAACGGGGGGTTCGTGCACACA
GCCCAGCTTGGAGCGAACGACCTACACCGAACTGAGATACCTACAGCGTGAGCTATGAGAAAGCGCCACG
CTTCCCGAAGGGAGAAAGGCGGACAGGTATCCGGTAAGCGGCAGGGTCGGAACAGGAGAGCGCACGAGGG
AGCTTCCAGGGGGAAACGCCTGGTATCTTTATAGTCCTGTCGGGTTTCGCCACCTCTGACTTGAGCGTCG
ATTTTTGTGATGCTCGTCAGGGGGGCGGAGCCTATGGAAAAACGCCAGCAACGCGGCCTTTTTACGGTTC
CTGGCCTTTTGCTGGCCTTTTGCTCACATGTTCTTTCCTGCGTTATCCCCTGATTCTGTGGATAACCGTA
TTACCGCCTTTGAGTGAGCTGATACCGCTCGCCGCAGCCGAACGACCGAGCGCAGCGAGTCAGTGAGCGA
GGAAGCGGAAGAGCGCCCAATACGCAAACCGCCTCTCCCCGCGCGTTGGCCGATTCATTAATCACTCTGT
GGTCTCA
